Addgene plasmid #130240: pRDAX-EMMI-038 Lyn(D-G)//Esp3I
Purpose: EMMA Kit # 1000000119 extension
Depositing lab: Gary Lewin. Depositing organization: Max-Delbrueck-Centrum fuer Molekulare Medizin (MDC).
Backbone
  Vector backbone: custom built
  Vector type: Synthetic Biology
Growth in bacteria
  Bacterial resistance: Kanamycin, 50 μg/mL
  Growth temperature: 37°C
  Growth strain: DH5alpha
  Copy number: High Copy
Gene/Insert
  Gene/Insert name: Lyn
  Species: Synthetic
  Cloning method: Restriction Enzyme; 5′ cloning site unknown (unknown if destroyed); 3′ cloning site unknown (unknown if destroyed)
Terms and licenses: Academic/Nonprofit Terms; Industry Terms: Not Available to Industry
How to cite: pRDAX-EMMI-038 Lyn(D-G)//Esp3I was a gift from Gary Lewin (Addgene plasmid # 130240 ; http://n2t.net/addgene:130240 ; RRID:Addgene_130240)
