[The description below was written by a language model from this plasmid's Addgene catalogue record and pLannotate feature annotations shown in this document.]
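Description:
pRDAX-EMMI-038 Lyn(D-G)//Esp3I is a small (about 2.5 kb) synthetic-biology part plasmid deposited as an extension to the EMMA modular assembly kit. The backbone is described only as custom built. It is maintained in E. coli at high copy through a ColE1/pUC-type origin of replication and is selected with kanamycin via a Tn5-derived neo (nptII) aminoglycoside phosphotransferase gene. The remaining annotated features are backbone remnants rather than functional cargo: a short tnpA fragment upstream of neo that comes along with the Tn5 resistance cassette, small rop and bom fragments of pBR322 origin, and a lac promoter region (CAP binding site, lac promoter and lac operator, with a lacI fragment beside it) lying next to the region where the insert presumably sits.

The catalogued insert is a synthetic "Lyn" element, but it was not picked up by the automated annotation, so its position, length and exact composition are not documented in the feature table. The record does not say what the part encodes. The name suggests a sequence derived from the Lyn kinase, whose N-terminal acylation motif is commonly used as a plasma-membrane targeting tag, but this is an inference rather than a stated fact. The "(D-G)" designation most likely refers to the assembly positions or fusion sites the part occupies in the EMMA scheme, and "Esp3I" to the type IIS restriction enzyme used to release it with defined overhangs for ordered, Golden Gate-style assembly. The cloning sites themselves are listed as unknown. The plasmid carries no recorded mammalian promoter, reporter or selection marker, consistent with a donor of one building block rather than an expression vector.
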