Features (pLannotate 1.2.2; 9 found; start..end, strand, type, name):
    119..135     -  protein_bind   lac operator: The lac repressor binds to the lac operator to inhibit transcription in E. coli. This inhibition can be relieved by adding lactose or isopropyl-β-D-thiogalactopyranoside (IPTG). lac repressor encoded by lacI
    143..173     -  promoter       lac promoter: promoter for the E. coli lac operon
    188..209     -  protein_bind   CAP binding site: CAP binding activates transcription in the presence of cAMP. E. coli catabolite activator protein
    222..314     -  CDS            lacI (fragment): lac repressor; lacI; The lac repressor binds to the lac operator to inhibit transcription in E. coli. This inhibition can be relieved by adding lactose or isopropyl-β-D-thiogalactopyranoside (IPTG).
    497..1085    -  rep_origin     ori: high-copy-number ColE1/pMB1/pBR322/pUC origin of replication
   1258..1362    +  CDS            tnpA (fragment): TN5P_ECOLX - Also known as tnp. Experimental evidence at protein level: Swiss-Prot protein existence level 1. Mediates transposition of transposon Tn5 by a 'cut and paste' mechanism. First, the monomeric transposase binds the 19 bp inverted DNA repeats flanking the transposon. Then, dimerization of the DNA- bound transposase creates a synaptic DNA complex. After nicking of the first DNA strand, excision of the transposon proceeds through a series of intermediates. The transposase then mediates the insertion of the transposon at a new site by strand transfer. The activity of the wild- type tran
   1394..2185    +  CDS            neo: KKA2_KLEPN - Also known as kan, nptII. Experimental evidence at protein level: Swiss-Prot protein existence level 1. Resistance to kanamycin, neomycin, paromomycin, ribostamycin, butirosin and gentamicin B. From Klebsiella pneumoniae.
   2289..2324    +  CDS            rop (fragment): Rop protein, which maintains plasmids at low copy number; rop
   2426..2466    +  misc_feature   bom (fragment): basis of mobility region from pBR322
>Addgene plasmid #130240 | pRDAX-EMMI-038 Lyn(D-G)//Esp3I | depositor full sequence | sequence record 249618 | Full Sequence
CGTCTCGGGACGCCACCATGGGCTGCATCAAGAGCAAGAGGAAAGACGTGGAAAACGTCGAGGGCGGCAG
CCGAGACGACCTGCTAGCGCTCGCTTGGATCCGAATTCAAACCTGAAATTGTTATCCGCTCACAATTCCA
CACAACATACGAGCCGGAAGCATAAAGTGTAAAGCCTGGGGTGCCTAATGAGTGAGCTAACTCACATTAA
TTGCGTTGCGCTCACTGCCCGCTTTCCAGTCGGGAAACCTGTCGTGCCAGCTGCATTAATGAATCGGCCA
ACGCGCGGGGAGAGGCGGTTTGCGTATTGGGCGCTCTTCCGCTTCCTCGCTCACTGACTCGCTGCGCTCG
GTCGTTCGGCTGCGGCGAGCGGTATCAGCTCACTCAAAGGCGGTAATACGGTTATCCACAGAATCAGGGG
ATAACGCAGGAAAGAACATGTGAGCAAAAGGCCAGCAAAAGGCCAGGAACCGTAAAAAGGCCGCGTTGCT
GGCGTTTTTCCATAGGCTCCGCCCCCCTGACGAGCATCACAAAAATCGACGCTCAAGTCAGAGGTGGCGA
AACCCGACAGGACTATAAAGATACCAGGCGTTTCCCCCTGGAAGCTCCCTCGTGCGCTCTCCTGTTCCGA
CCCTGCCGCTTACCGGATACCTGTCCGCCTTTCTCCCTTCGGGAAGCGTGGCGCTTTCTCATAGCTCACG
CTGTAGGTATCTCAGTTCGGTGTAGGTCGTTCGCTCCAAGCTGGGCTGTGTGCACGAACCCCCCGTTCAG
CCCGACCGCTGCGCCTTATCCGGTAACTATCGTCTTGAGTCCAACCCGGTAAGACACGACTTATCGCCAC
TGGCAGCAGCCACTGGTAACAGGATTAGCAGAGCGAGGTATGTAGGCGGTGCTACAGAGTTCTTGAAGTG
GTGGCCTAACTACGGCTACACTAGAAGAACAGTATTTGGTATCTGCGCTCTGCTGAAGCCAGTTACCTTC
GGAAAAAGAGTTGGTAGCTCTTGATCCGGCAAACAAACCACCGCTGGTAGCGGTGGTTTTTTTGTTTGCA
AGCAGCAGATTACGCGCAGAAAAAAAGGATCTCAAGAAGATCCTTTGATCTTTTCTACGGGGTCTGACGC
TCAGTGGAACGAAAACTCACGTTAAGGGATTTTGGTCATGAGATTATCAAAAAGGATCTTCACCTAGATC
CTTTTAAATTAAAAATGAAGTTTTAAATCAATCTAAAGTATATATGAGTAAACTTGGTCTGACAGCCGGA
ATTGCCAGCTGGGGCGCCCTCTGGTAAGGTTGGGAAGCCCTGCAAAGTAAACTGGATGGCTTTCTTGCCG
CCAAGGATCTGATGGCGCAGGGGATCAAGATCTGATCAAGAGACAGGATGAGGATCGTTTCGCATGATTG
AACAAGATGGATTGCACGCAGGTTCTCCGGCCGCTTGGGTGGAGAGGCTATTCGGCTATGACTGGGCACA
ACAGACAATCGGCTGCTCTGATGCCGCCGTGTTCCGGCTGTCAGCGCAGGGGCGCCCGGTTCTTTTTGTC
AAGACCGACCTGTCCGGTGCCCTGAATGAACTGCAGGACGAGGCAGCGCGGCTATCGTGGCTGGCCACGA
CGGGCGTTCCTTGCGCAGCTGTGCTCGACGTTGTCACTGAAGCGGGAAGGGACTGGCTGCTATTGGGCGA
AGTGCCGGGGCAGGATCTCCTGTCATCCCACCTTGCTCCTGCCGAGAAAGTATCCATCATGGCTGATGCA
ATGCGGCGGCTGCATACGCTTGATCCGGCTACCTGCCCATTCGACCACCAAGCGAAACATCGCATCGAGC
GAGCACGTACTCGGATGGAAGCCGGTCTTGTCGATCAGGATGATCTGGACGAAGAGCATCAGGGGCTCGC
GCCAGCCGAACTGTTCGCCAGGCTCAAGGCGCGCATGCCCGACGGCGAGGATCTCGTCGTGACCCATGGC
GATGCCTGCTTGCCGAATATCATGGTGGAAAATGGCCGCTTTTCTGGATTCATCGACTGTGGCCGGCTGG
GTGTGGCGGACCGCTATCAGGACATAGCGTTGGCTACCCGTGATATTGCTGAAGAGCTTGGCGGCGAATG
GGCTGACCGCTTCCTCGTGCTTTACGGTATCGCCGCTCCCGATTCGCAGCGCATCGCCTTCTATCGCCTT
CTTGACGAGTTCTTCTGATCCGCGCACATTTCCCCGAAAAGTGCCACCTGACGTCTAAGAAACCATTATT
ATCATGACATTAACCTATAAAAATAGGCGTATCACGAGGCCCTTTCGTCTCGCGCGTTTCGGTGATGACG
GTGAAAACCTCTGACACATGCAGCTCCCGGAGACGGTCACAGCTTGTCTGTAAGCGGATGCCGGGAGCAG
ACAAGCCCGTCAGGGCGCGTCAGCGGGTGTTGGCGGGTGTCGGGGCTGGCTTAACTATGCGGCATCAGAG
CAGATTGTACTGAGAGAAACCCAATTGGGTACCGAGCTCCCTGCAGGAAGC
